>Addgene plasmid #81046 | pTriEx-mVenus-Zdk1-RhoA Q63L | depositor full sequence | sequence record 156958 | pTriEx-mVenus-Zdk1-RhoA Q63L sequence 6460 bps
AACTGTTACATTGCAAACGTGGTTTCGTGTGCCAAGTGTGAAAACCGATGTTTAATCAAGGCTCTGACGC
ATTTCTACAACCACGACTCCAAGTGTGTGGGTGAAGTCATGCATCTTTTAATCAAATCCCAAGATGTGTA
TAAACCACCAAACTGCCAAAAAATGAAAACTGTCGACAAGCTCTGTCCGTTTGCTGGCAACTGCAAGGGT
CTCAATCCTATTTGTAATTATTGAATAATAAAACAATTATAAATGTCAAATTTGTTTTTTATTAACGATA
CAAACCAAACGCAACAAGAACATTTGTAGTATTATCTATAATTGAAAACGCGTAGTTATAATCGCTGAGG
TAATATTTAAAATCATTTTCAAATGATTCACAGTTAATTTGCGACAATATAATTTTATTTTCACATAAAC
TAGACGCCTTGTCGTCTTCTTCTTCGTATTCCTTCTCTTTTTCATTTTTCTCTTCATAAAAATTAACATA
GTTATTATCGTATCCATATATGTATCTATCGTATAGAGTAAATTTTTTGTTGTCATAAATATATATGTCT
TTTTTAATGGGGTGTATAGTACCGCTGCGCATAGTTTTTCTGTAATTTACAACAGTGCTATTTTCTGGTA
GTTCTTCGGAGTGTGTTGCTTTAATTATTAAATTTATATAATCAATGAATTTGGGATCGTCGGTTTTGTA
CAATATGTTGCCGGCATAGTACGCAGCTTCTTCTAGTTCAATTACACCATTTTTTAGCAGCACCGGATTA
ACATAACTTTCCAAAATGTTGTACGAACCGTTAAACAAAAACAGTTCACCTCCCTTTTCTATACTATTGT
CTGCGAGCAGTTGTTTGTTGTTAAAAATAACAGCCATTGTAATGAGACGCACAAACTAATATCACAAACT
GGAAATGTCTATCAATATATAGTTGCTGATGGCCGGCCTATTAATAGTAATCAATTACGGGGTCATTAGT
TCATAGCCCATATATGGAGTTCCGCGTTACATAACTTACGGTAAATGGCCCGCCTGGCTGACCGCCCAAC
GACCCCCGCCCATTGACGTCAATAATGACGTATGTTCCCATAGTAACGCCAATAGGGACTTTCCATTGAC
GTCAATGGGTGGAGTATTTACGGTAAACTGCCCACTTGGCAGTACATCAAGTGTATCATATGCCAAGTCC
GCCCCCTATTGACGTCAATGACGGTAAATGGCCCGCCTGGCATTATGCCCAGTACATGACCTTACGGGAC
TTTCCTACTTGGCAGTACATCTACGTATTAGTCATCGCTATTACCATGCTGATGCGGTTTTGGCAGTACA
CCAATGGGCGTGGATAGCGGTTTGACTCACGGGGATTTCCAAGTCTCCACCCCATTGACGTCAATGGGAG
TTTGTTTTGGCACCAAAATCAACGGGACTTTCCAAAATGTCGTAATAACCCCGCCCCGTTGACGCAAATG
GGCGGTAGGCGTGTACGGTGGGAGGTCTATATAAGCAGACGTCGTTTAGTGAACCGTCAGATCACTAGAT
GCTTTATTGCGGTAGTTTATCACAGTTAAATTGCTAACGCCAGTCTCGAACTTAACGTGCAGAAGTTGGT
CGTGAGGCACTGGGCAGGTAAGTATCGGGCCCTTTGTGCGGGGGGAGCGGCTCGGGGCTGTCCGCGGGGG
GACGGCTGCCTTCGGGGGGGACGGGGCAGGGCGGGGTTCGGCTTCTGGCGTGTGACCGGCGGCTCTAGAG
CCTCTGCTAACCATGTTCATGCCTTCTTCTTTTTCCTACAGCTCCTGGGCAACGTGCTGGTTATTGTGCT
GTCTCATCATTTTGGCAAAGAATTGGATCGGACCGAAATTAATACGACTCACTATAGGGGAATTGTGAGC
GGATAACAATTCCCCGGAGTTAATCCGGGACCTTTAATTCAACCCAACACAATATATTATAGTTAAATAA
GAATTATTATCAAATCATTTGTATATTAATTAAAATACTATACTGTAAATTACATTTTATTTACAATCAA
AGGAGATATACCATGGTGAGCAAGGGCGAGGAGCTGTTCACCGGGGTGGTGCCCATCCTGGTCGAGCTGG
ACGGCGACGTAAACGGCCACAAGTTCAGCGTGTCCGGCGAGGGCGAGGGCGATGCCACCTACGGCAAGCT
GACCCTGAAGTTCATCAGCACCACCGGCAAGCTGCCCGTGCCCTGGCCCACCCTCGTGACCACCCTCGGC
TACGGCCTGCAGTGCTTCGCCCGCTACCCCGACCACATGAAGCAGCACGACTTCTTCAAGTCCGCCATGC
CCGAAGGCTACGTCCAGGAGCGCACCATCTTCTTCAAGGACGACGGCAACTACAAGACCCGCGCCGAGGT
GAAGTTCGAGGGCGACACCCTGGTGAACCGCATCGAGCTGAAGGGCATCGACTTCAAGGAGGACGGCAAC
ATCCTGGGGCACAAGCTGGAGTACAACTACAACAGCCACAACGTCTATATCACCGCCGACAAGCAGAAGA
ACGGCATCAAGGCAAACTTCAAGATCCGCCACAACATCGAGGACGGCGGCGTGCAGCTCGCCGACCACTA
CCAGCAGAACACCCCCATCGGCGACGGCCCCGTGCTGCTGCCCGACAACCACTACCTGAGCTACCAGTCC
AAACTGAGCAAAGACCCCAACGAGAAGCGCGATCACATGGTCCTGCTGGAGTTCGTGACCGCCGCCGGGA
TCACTCTCGGCATGGACGAGCTGTACAAGGGTTCTGGAAGTGGATCTATGGTGGATAACAAATTCAATAA
AGAAAAGACGCGTGCCGGTGCGGAAATCCATTCTCTGCCAAACCTGAATGTTGAGCAGAAGTTTGCCTTC
ATCGTGAGCCTGTTTGATGATCCATCTCAGAGCGCCAATCTGCTGGCCGAAGCCAAAAAACTGAACGATG
CCCAGGCCCCAAAAGGATCCGGTGGTTCTGGTTCTGGTGGTACCATGGCTGCCATCCGGAAGAAACTGGT
GATTGTTGGTGATGGAGCCTGTGGAAAGACATGCTTGCTCATAGTCTTCAGCAAGGACCAGTTCCCAGAG
GTGTATGTGCCCACAGTGTTTGAGAACTATGTGGCAGATATCGAGGTGGATGGAAAGCAGGTAGAGTTGG
CTTTGTGGGACACAGCTGGGCTGGAAGATTATGATCGCCTGAGGCCCCTCTCCTACCCAGATACCGATGT
TATACTGATGTGTTTTTCCATCGACAGCCCTGATAGTTTAGAAAACATCCCAGAAAAGTGGACCCCAGAA
GTCAAGCATTTCTGTCCCAACGTGCCCATCATCCTGGTTGGGAATAAGAAGGATCTTCGGAATGATGAGC
ACACAAGGCGGGAGCTAGCCAAGATGAAGCAGGAGCCGGTGAAACCTGAAGAAGGCAGAGATATGGCAAA
CAGGATTGGCGCTTTTGGGTACATGGAGTGTTCAGCAAAGACCAAAGATGGAGTGAGAGAGGTTTTTGAA
ATGGCTACGAGAGCTGCTCTGCAAGCTAGACGTGGGAAGAAAAAATCTGGGTGCCTTGTCTTGTAAAAGC
TTGCGGCCGCACAGCTGTATACACGTGCAAGCCAGCCAGAACTCGCCCCGGAAGACCCCGAGGATCTCGA
GCACCACCATCACCATCACCATCACTAAGTGATTAACCTCAGGTGCAGGCTGCCTATCAGAAGGTGGTGG
CTGGTGTGGCCAATGCCCTGGCTCACAAATACCACTGAGATCGATCTTTTTCCCTCTGCCAAAAATTATG
GGGACATCATGAAGCCCCTTGAGCATCTGACTTCTGGCTAATAAAGGAAATTTATTTTCATTGCAATAGT
GTGTTGGAATTTTTTGTGTCTCTCACTCGGAAGGACATATGGGAGGGCAAATCATTTAAAACATCAGAAT
GAGTATTTGGTTTAGAGTTTGGCAACATATGCCCATATGTAACTAGCATAACCCCTTGGGGCCTCTAAAC
GGGTCTTGAGGGGTTTTTTGCTGAAAGCATGCGGAGGAAATTCTCCTTGAAGTTTCCCTGGTGTTCAAAG
TAAAGGAGTTTGCACCAGACGCACCTCTGTTCACTGGTCCGGCGTATTAAAACACGATACATTGTTATTA
GTACATTTATTAAGCGCTAGATTCTGTGCGTTGTTGATTTACAGACAATTGTTGTACGTATTTTAATAAT
TCATTAAATTTATAATCTTTAGGGTGGTATGTTAGAGCGAAAATCAAATGATTTTCAGCGTCTTTATATC
TGAATTTAAATATTAAATCCTCAATAGATTTGTAAAATAGGTTTCGATTAGTTTCAAACAAGGGTTGTTT
TTCCGAACCGATGGCTGGACTATCTAATGGATTTTCGCTCAACGCCACAAAACTTGCCAAATCTTGTAGC
AGCAATCTAGCTTTGTCGATATTCGTTTGTGTTTTGTTTTGTAATAAAGGTTCGACGTCGTTCAAAATAT
TATGCGCTTTTGTATTTCTTTCATCACTGTCGTTAGTGTACAATTGACTCGACGTAAACACGTTAAATAG
AGCTTGGACATATTTAACATCGGGCGTGTTAGCTTTATTAGGCCGATTATCGTCGTCGTCCCAACCCTCG
TCGTTAGAAGTTGCTTCCGAAGACGATTTTGCCATAGCCACACGACGCCTATTAATTGTGTCGGCTAACA
CGTCCGCGATCAAATTTGTAGTTGAGCTTTTTGGAATTGCGATCGCATAACTTCGTATAGCATACATTAT
ACGAAGTTATAAGCTCGGAACGCTGCGCTCGGTCGTTCGGCTGCGGCGAGCGGTATCAGCTCACTCAAAG
GCGGTAATACGGTTATCCACAGAATCAGGGGATAACGCAGGAAAGAACATGTGAGCAAAAGGCCAGCAAA
AGGCCAGGAACCGTAAAAAGGCCGCGTTGCTGGCGTTTTTCCATAGGCTCCGCCCCCTGACGAGCATCAC
AAAAATCGACGCTCAAGTCAGAGGTGGCGAAACCCGACAGGACTATAAAGATACCAGGCGTTTCCCCCTG
GAAGCTCCCTCGTGCGCTCTCCTGTTCCGACCCTGCCGCTTACCGGATACCTGTCCGCCTTTCTCCCTTC
GGGAAGCGTGGCGCTTTCTCAATGCTCACGCTGTAGGTATCTCAGTTCGGTGTAGGTCGTTCGCTCCAAG
CTGGGCTGTGTGCACGAACCCCCCGTTCAGCCCGACCGCTGCGCCTTATCCGGTAACTATCGTCTTGAGT
CCAACCCGGTAAGACACGACTTATCGCCACTGGCAGCAGCCACTGGTAACAGGATTAGCAGAGCGAGGTA
TGTAGGCGGTGCTACAGAGTTCTTGAAGTGGTGGCCTAACTACGGCTACACTAGAAGAACAGTATTTGGT
ATCTGCGCTCTGCTGAAGCCAGTTACCTTCGGAAAAAGAGTTGGTAGCTCTTGATCCGGCAAACAAACCA
CCGCTGGTAGCGGTGGTTTTTTTGTTTGCAAGCAGCAGATTACGCGCAGAAAAAAAGGATCTCAAGAAGA
TCCTTTGTTACCAATGCTTAATCAGTGAGGCACCTATCTCAGCGATCTGTCTATTTCGTTCATCCATAGT
TGCCTGACTCCCCGTCGTGTAGATAACTACGATACGGGAGGGCTTACCATCTGGCCCCAGTGCTGCAATG
ATACCGCGAGACCCACGCTCACCGGCTCCAGATTTATCAGCAATAAACCAGCCAGCCGGAAGGGCCGAGC
GCAGAAGTGGTCCTGCAACTTTATCCGCCTCCATCCAGTCTATTAATTGTTGCCGGGAAGCTAGAGTAAG
TAGTTCGCCAGTTAATAGTTTGCGCAACGTTGTTGCCATTGCTACAGGCATCGTGGTGTCACGCTCGTCG
TTTGGTATGGCTTCATTCAGCTCCGGTTCCCAACGATCAAGGCGAGTTACATGATCCCCCATGTTGTGCA
AAAAAGCGGTTAGCTCCTTCGGTCCTCCGATCGTTGTCAGAAGTAAGTTGGCCGCAGTGTTATCACTCAT
GGTTATGGCAGCACTGCATAATTCTCTTACTGTCATGCCATCCGTAAGATGCTTTTCTGTGACTGGTGAG
TACTCAACCAAGTCATTCTGAGAATAGTGTATGCGGCGACCGAGTTGCTCTTGCCCGGCGTCAATACGGG
ATAATACCGCGCCACATAGCAGAACTTTAAAAGTGCTCATCATTGGAAAACGTTCTTCGGGGCGAAAACT
CTCAAGGATCTTACCGCTGTTGAGATCCAGTTCGATGTAACCCACTCGTGCACCCAACTGATCTTCAGCA
TCTTTTACTTTCACCAGCGTTTCTGGGTGAGCAAAAACAGGAAGGCAAAATGCCGCAAAAAAGGGAATAA
GGGCGACACGGAAATGTTGAATACTCATACTCTTCCTTTTTCAATATTATTGAAGCATTTATCAGGGTTA
TTGTCTCATGTCCGCGCGTT
Features (pLannotate 1.2.2; 20 found; start..end, strand, type, name):
    110..937     +  misc_recomb    baculovirus recombination region (lef2/ORF603): contains ORF603 and part of lef2
    949..1308    +  enhancer       CMV enhancer (fragment): human cytomegalovirus immediate early enhancer
   1310..1509    +  promoter       CMV promoter: human cytomegalovirus (CMV) immediate early promoter
   1661..1791    +  intron         chimeric intron (fragment): chimera between introns from chicken β-actin and rabbit β-globin
   1860..1878    +  promoter       T7 promoter: promoter for bacteriophage T7 RNA polymerase
   1879..1903    +  protein_bind   lac operator: The lac repressor binds to the lac operator to inhibit transcription in E. coli. This inhibition can be relieved by adding lactose or isopropyl-β-D-thiogalactopyranoside (IPTG). lac repressor encoded by lacI
   1919..2028    +  promoter       p10 promoter: baculovirus promoter for expression in insect cells
   2043..2759    +  CDS            mVenus: mVenus is a basic (constitutively fluorescent) yellow fluorescent protein published in 2006, derived from Aequorea victoria. It is reported to be a rapidly-maturing monomer with moderate acid sensitivity.
   2778..2954    +  CDS            Zdk1: "Zdark" protein, derived from the Z subunit of protein A, that binds to the dark state of LOV2 and is released upon irradiation (Wang et al., 2016)
   2985..3564    +  CDS            RhoA (Q63L) (fragment): constitutively active mutant of human Rho family small GTPase RhoA
   3603..3635    +  CDS            HSV tag: HSV (herpes simplex virus) epitope tag
   3645..3662    +  CDS            6xHis: 6xHis affinity tag
   3677..3745    +  CDS            HBB (fragment): HBB_PONPY - Experimental evidence at transcript level: Swiss-Prot protein existence level 2. Involved in oxygen transport from the lung to the various peripheral tissues. From Pongo pygmaeus (Bornean orangutan).
   3820..3875    +  polyA_signal   β-globin poly(A) signal: rabbit β-globin polyadenylation signal (Gil and Proudfoot, 1987)
   3963..4010    +  terminator     T7 terminator: transcription terminator for bacteriophage T7 RNA polymerase
   4023..4728    +  misc_recomb    baculovirus recombination region (ORF1629): contains part of ORF1629
   4737..4770    +  protein_bind   loxP: Cre-mediated recombination occurs in the 8-bp core sequence (GCATACAT). Cre recombinase
   4938..5525    -  rep_origin     ori: high-copy-number ColE1/pMB1/pBR322/pUC origin of replication
   5538..6398    -  CDS            AmpR: β-lactamase; bla; confers resistance to ampicillin, carbenicillin, and related antibiotics
   6399..6450    -  promoter       AmpR promoter (fragment): bla
