[The description below was written by a language model from this plasmid's Addgene catalogue record and pLannotate feature annotations shown in this document.]
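Description:
pTriEx-mVenus-Zdk1-RhoA Q63L is a multi-host expression plasmid built on the pTriEx backbone, which allows the same open reading frame to be expressed in mammalian, insect and bacterial cells. It is maintained in E. coli through a high-copy ColE1/pUC-type origin and selected with ampicillin via the β-lactamase gene. The sequence record is 6,460 nt, somewhat larger than the approximate total given in the catalogue fields. Three promoters are stacked upstream of the coding region. A CMV enhancer/promoter with a chimeric chicken β-actin/rabbit β-globin intron drives mammalian expression. A T7 promoter with a lac operator provides IPTG-regulated expression in T7 polymerase-bearing bacteria, and the baculovirus p10 promoter serves insect cells. Flanking lef2/ORF603 and ORF1629 regions permit recombination into a baculovirus genome, and a single loxP site lies downstream of the cassette. Transcripts end at a rabbit β-globin poly(A) signal or at the T7 terminator, depending on the host.

The payload is a tripartite fusion. The monomeric yellow fluorescent protein mVenus sits at the N-terminus, followed by Zdk1, a small synthetic protein derived from the Z domain of protein A. Human RhoA carrying the constitutively activating Q63L substitution completes the fusion. Backbone-encoded HSV and 6xHis tags are annotated downstream of RhoA, but the record does not show whether they are translated as part of the fusion.

Zdk1 binds the LOV2 domain selectively in the dark and is released on illumination. The construct therefore serves as the "caged" partner in the LOVTRAP optogenetic system. When it is co-expressed with an anchored LOV2, the active RhoA is sequestered until light frees it, and mVenus allows its localisation to be tracked. The stated purpose is mammalian expression.
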