Addgene plasmid #81046: pTriEx-mVenus-Zdk1-RhoA Q63L
Purpose: mammalian expression of Zdk1 tagged RhoA Q63L
Depositing lab: Klaus Hahn. Publication: LOVTRAP: an optogenetic system for photoinduced protein dissociation. Wang H, Vilela M, Winkler A, Tarnawski M, Schlichting I, Yumerefendi H, Kuhlman B, Liu R, Danuser G, Hahn KM. Nat Methods. 2016 Jul 18. doi: 10.1038/nmeth.3926. PubMed 27427858.
Backbone
  Vector backbone: pTriEx
  Backbone size w/o insert (bp): 5000
  Total vector size (bp): 6000
  Vector type: Mammalian Expression, Bacterial Expression, Insect Expression
Growth in bacteria
  Bacterial resistance: Ampicillin, 100 μg/mL
  Growth temperature: 37°C
  Growth strain: DH5alpha
  Copy number: High Copy
Gene/Insert 1
  Gene/Insert name: Zdk1 (alt name: ZA127)
  Species: Synthetic
  Insert size (bp): 177
  Tag / fusion protein: mVenus (N terminal on insert)
  Cloning method: Unknown
  Sequencing primers: 5′ TGCCCGACAACCACTACCTGA; 3′ GGCAGCCTGCACCTGAGGTTAATCAC
Gene/Insert 2
  Gene/Insert name: RhoA Q63L
  Species: H. sapiens (human)
  Entrez Gene: RHOA (a.k.a. ARH12, ARHA, EDFAOB, RHO12, RHOH12)
  Cloning method: Unknown
  Sequencing primers: 5′ TGCCCGACAACCACTACCTGA; 3′ GGCAGCCTGCACCTGAGGTTAATCAC
Terms and licenses: Academic/Nonprofit Terms; Industry Terms: Not Available to Industry
How to cite: pTriEx-mVenus-Zdk1-RhoA Q63L was a gift from Klaus Hahn (Addgene plasmid # 81046 ; http://n2t.net/addgene:81046 ; RRID:Addgene_81046)
