>Addgene plasmid #81046 | pTriEx-mVenus-Zdk1-RhoA Q63L | addgene partial sequence | sequence record 156956 | pTriExUP 5'-GGTTATTGTGCTGTCTCATCA-3'
GGATCGGACCGAAATTAATACGACTCACTATAGGGGAATTGTGAGCGGATAACAATTCCCCGGAGTTAAT
CCGGGACCTTTAATTCAACCCAACACAATATATTATAGTTAAATAAGAATTATTATCAAATCATTTGTAT
ATTAATTAAAATACTATACTGTAAATTACATTTTATTTACAATCAAAGGAGATATACCATGGTGAGCAAG
GGCGAGGAGCTGTTCACCGGGGTGGTGCCCATCCTGGTCGAGCTGGACGGCGACGTAAACGGCCACAAGT
TCAGCGTGTCCGGCGAGGGCGAGGGCGATGCCACCTACGGCAAGCTGACCCTGAAGTTCATCAGCACCAC
CGGCAAGCTGCCCGTGCCCTGGCCCACCCTCGTGACCACCCTCGGCTACGGCCTGCAGTGCTTCGCCCGC
TACCCCGACCACATGAAGCAGCACGACTTCTTCAAGTCCGCCATGCCCGAAGGCTACGTCCAGGAGCGCA
CCATCTTCTTCAAGGACGACGGCAACTACAAGACCCGCGCCGAGGTGAAGTTCGAGGGCGACACCCTGGT
GAACCGCATCGAGCTGAAGGGCATCGACTTCAAGGAGGACGGCAACATCCTGGGGCACAAGCTGGAGTAC
AACTACAACAGCCACAACGTCTATATCACCGCCGACAAGCAGAAGAACGGCATCAAGGCAAACTTCAAGA
TCCGCCACAACATCGAGGACGGCGGCGTGCAGCTCGCCGACCACTACCAGCAGAACACCCCCATCGGCGA
CGGCCCCGTGCTGCTGCCCGACAACCACTACCTGAGCTACCAGTCCAAACTGAGCAAAGACCCCAACGAG
AAGCGCGATCACATGGTCCTGCTGGAGTTCGTGACCGCCGCCGGGATCACTCTCGGCATGGACGAGCTGT
ACAAGGGTTCTGGAAGTGGATCTATGGTGGATAACAAATTCAATAAAGAAAAGACGCGTGCCGGTGCGG
