>Addgene plasmid #81046 | pTriEx-mVenus-Zdk1-RhoA Q63L | addgene partial sequence | sequence record 156957 | Bglob-pA-R 5'-ttttggcagagggaaaaaga-3'
GAGCCAGGGCATTGGCCACACCAGCCACCACCTTCTGATAGGCAGCCTGCACCTGAGGTTAATCACTTAG
TGATGGTGATGGTGATGGTGGTGCTCGAGATCCTCGGGGTCTTCCGGGGCGAGTTCTGGCTGGCTTGCAC
GTGTATACAGCTGTGCGGCCGCAAGCTTTTACAAGACAAGGCACCCAGATTTTTTCTTCCCACGTCTAGC
TTGCAGAGCAGCTCTCGTAGCCATTTCAAAAACCTCTCTCACTCCATCTTTGGTCTTTGCTGAACACTCC
ATGTACCCAAAAGCGCCAATCCTGTTTGCCATATCTCTGCCTTCTTCAGGTTTCACCGGCTCCTGCTTCA
TCTTGGCTAGCTCCCGCCTTGTGTGCTCATCATTCCGAAGATCCTTCTTATTCCCAACCAGGATGATGGG
CACGTTGGGACAGAAATGCTTGACTTCTGGGGTCCACTTTTCTGGGATGTTTTCTAAACTATCAGGGCTG
TCGATGGAAAAACACATCAGTATAACATCGGTATCTGGGTAGGAGAGGGGCCTCAGGCGATCATAATCTT
CCAGCCCAGCTGTGTCCCACAAAGCCAACTCTACCTGCTTTCCATCCACCTCGATATCTGCCACATAGTT
CTCAAACACTGTGGGCACATACACCTCTGGGAACTGGTCCTTGCTGAAGACTATGAGCAAGCATGTCTTT
CCACAGGCTCCATCACCAACAATCACCAGTTTCTTCCGGATGGCAGCCATGGTACCACCAGAACCAGAAC
CACCGGATCCTTTTGGGGCCTGGGCATCGTTCAGTTTTTTGGCTTCGGCCAGCAGATTGGCGCTCTGAGA
TGGATCATCAAACAGGCTCACGATGAAGGCAAACTTCTGCTCAACATTCAGGTTTGGCAGAGAATGGATT
TCCGCACCGGCACGCGTCTTTTCTTTATTGAATTTGTTATCCACCATAGATCCACTTCCAGAACCCTTGT
ACAGCTCGTCCATG
